Addgene plasmid #173964: pGL3-noSV40-humanEC1.45_min1-2_3XCoordinatorMutant
Purpose: Firefly luciferase enhancer reporter plasmid.
Depositing lab: Joanna Wysocka. Depositing organization: Stanford University. Publication: Loss of Extreme Long-Range Enhancers in Human Neural Crest Drives a Craniofacial Disorder. Long HK, Osterwalder M, Welsh IC, Hansen K, Davies JOJ, Liu YE, Koska M, Adams AT, Aho R, Arora N, Ikeda K, Williams RM, Sauka-Spengler T, Porteus MH, Mohun T, Dickel DE, Swigut T, Hughes JR, Higgs DR, Visel A, Selleri L, Wysocka J. Cell Stem Cell. 2020 Nov 5;27(5):765-783.e14. doi: 10.1016/j.stem.2020.09.001. Epub 2020 Sep 28. PubMed 32991838.
Backbone
  Vector backbone: pGL3-Promoter, GenBank: U47298.2
  Backbone manufacturer: Promega
  Backbone size w/o insert (bp): 5016
  Vector type: Luciferase
Growth in bacteria
  Bacterial resistance: Ampicillin, 100 μg/mL
  Growth temperature: 37°C
  Growth strain: DH5alpha
  Copy number: High Copy
Gene/Insert
  Gene/Insert name: Minimal enhancer regions 1 and 2 (min1 and min2) from SOX9 enhancer cluster EC1.45 with 3 mutated Coordinator motifs
  Species: H. sapiens (human)
  Insert size (bp): 491
  Mutation: 3 mutated Coordinator motifs
  Promoter: SV40 promoter
  Cloning method: Restriction Enzyme; 5′ cloning site unknown (unknown if destroyed)
  Sequencing primers: 5′ CGCTCTCCATCAAAACAAAACG; 3′ GAGTTAGGGGCGGGATGG
Terms and licenses: Academic/Nonprofit Terms; Industry Terms: Not Available to Industry
How to cite: pGL3-noSV40-humanEC1.45_min1-2_3XCoordinatorMutant was a gift from Joanna Wysocka (Addgene plasmid # 173964 ; http://n2t.net/addgene:173964 ; RRID:Addgene_173964)
