[The description below was written by a language model from this plasmid's Addgene catalogue record and pLannotate feature annotations shown in this document.]
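Description:
pGL3-noSV40-humanEC1.45_min1-2_3XCoordinatorMutant is a firefly luciferase enhancer reporter plasmid built on Promega's pGL3-Promoter backbone and intended for transfection-based reporter assays. It is maintained in E. coli as a high-copy plasmid through a ColE1/pUC-type origin and selected with ampicillin via the β-lactamase gene and its own promoter. An f1 phage origin is also present. The short annotated fragments of large T antigen, TcR and lacZα appear to be backbone remnants rather than functional genes.

The payload is a 491 bp human insert comprising minimal enhancer regions 1 and 2 (min1 and min2) of EC1.45, a SOX9 enhancer cluster, in which three Coordinator motifs have been mutated. The insert itself is not annotated in the feature table. However, the unannotated stretch between the upstream synthetic poly(A)/transcriptional pause cassette and the SV40 early promoter is about the right size to hold it, which would place it directly upstream of the promoter. The exact cloning sites are not recorded. The SV40 promoter drives the enhanced luc+ luciferase coding sequence, which ends in the SV40 late polyadenylation signal. The upstream poly(A) signal and α2-globin pause site reduce read-through transcription from the backbone, so luciferase output mainly reflects how strongly the cloned element boosts the basal promoter. The "noSV40" in the name is not explained in the record, since both the catalogue fields and the annotation list an SV40 promoter.

The associated study concerns long-range SOX9 enhancers in human neural crest and a craniofacial disorder. This mutant is presumably compared with a wild-type min1-2 reporter to test how much the Coordinator motifs contribute to enhancer activity.
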