Features (pLannotate 1.2.2; 12 found; start..end, strand, type, name):
     28..1680    +  CDS            luciferase: firefly luciferase; luc+; enhanced luc+ version of the luciferase gene
   1721..1842    -  polyA_signal   SV40 poly(A) signal: SV40 polyadenylation signal
   1865..1933    -  CDS            large T antigen (fragment): large T antigen from SV40 (simian virus 40)
   1955..2087    +  CDS            TcR (fragment): tetracycline efflux protein; tet; confers resistance to tetracycline
   2267..2855    -  rep_origin     ori: high-copy-number ColE1/pMB1/pBR322/pUC origin of replication
   3026..3886    -  CDS            AmpR: β-lactamase; bla; confers resistance to ampicillin, carbenicillin, and related antibiotics
   3887..3991    -  promoter       AmpR promoter: bla
   4018..4446    +  rep_origin     f1 ori (sequence partly withheld): f1 bacteriophage origin of replication; arrow indicates direction of (+) strand synthesis
   4478..4545    -  CDS            lacZα (fragment): LacZα fragment of β-galactosidase; lacZ fragment
   4604..4652    +  polyA_signal   poly(A) signal: synthetic polyadenylation signal
   4666..4757    +  misc_feature   pause site: RNA polymerase II transcriptional pause signal from the human α2 globin gene
   5303..5499    +  promoter       SV40 promoter: SV40 early promoter
>Addgene plasmid #173964 | pGL3-noSV40-humanEC1.45_min1-2_3XCoordinatorMutant | addgene full sequence | sequence record 341641 | Addgene NGS Result
CATTCCGGTACTGTTGGTAAAGCCACCATGGAAGACGCCAAAAACATAAAGAAAGGCCCGGCGCCATTCT
ATCCGCTGGAAGATGGAACCGCTGGAGAGCAACTGCATAAGGCTATGAAGAGATACGCCCTGGTTCCTGG
AACAATTGCTTTTACAGATGCACATATCGAGGTGGACATCACTTACGCTGAGTACTTCGAAATGTCCGTT
CGGTTGGCAGAAGCTATGAAACGATATGGGCTGAATACAAATCACAGAATCGTCGTATGCAGTGAAAACT
CTCTTCAATTCTTTATGCCGGTGTTGGGCGCGTTATTTATCGGAGTTGCAGTTGCGCCCGCGAACGACAT
TTATAATGAACGTGAATTGCTCAACAGTATGGGCATTTCGCAGCCTACCGTGGTGTTCGTTTCCAAAAAG
GGGTTGCAAAAAATTTTGAACGTGCAAAAAAAGCTCCCAATCATCCAAAAAATTATTATCATGGATTCTA
AAACGGATTACCAGGGATTTCAGTCGATGTACACGTTCGTCACATCTCATCTACCTCCCGGTTTTAATGA
ATACGATTTTGTGCCAGAGTCCTTCGATAGGGACAAGACAATTGCACTGATCATGAACTCCTCTGGATCT
ACTGGTCTGCCTAAAGGTGTCGCTCTGCCTCATAGAACTGCCTGCGTGAGATTCTCGCATGCCAGAGATC
CTATTTTTGGCAATCAAATCATTCCGGATACTGCGATTTTAAGTGTTGTTCCATTCCATCACGGTTTTGG
AATGTTTACTACACTCGGATATTTGATATGTGGATTTCGAGTCGTCTTAATGTATAGATTTGAAGAAGAG
CTGTTTCTGAGGAGCCTTCAGGATTACAAGATTCAAAGTGCGCTGCTGGTGCCAACCCTATTCTCCTTCT
TCGCCAAAAGCACTCTGATTGACAAATACGATTTATCTAATTTACACGAAATTGCTTCTGGTGGCGCTCC
CCTCTCTAAGGAAGTCGGGGAAGCGGTTGCCAAGAGGTTCCATCTGCCAGGTATCAGGCAAGGATATGGG
CTCACTGAGACTACATCAGCTATTCTGATTACACCCGAGGGGGATGATAAACCGGGCGCGGTCGGTAAAG
TTGTTCCATTTTTTGAAGCGAAGGTTGTGGATCTGGATACCGGGAAAACGCTGGGCGTTAATCAAAGAGG
CGAACTGTGTGTGAGAGGTCCTATGATTATGTCCGGTTATGTAAACAATCCGGAAGCGACCAACGCCTTG
ATTGACAAGGATGGATGGCTACATTCTGGAGACATAGCTTACTGGGACGAAGACGAACACTTCTTCATCG
TTGACCGCCTGAAGTCTCTGATTAAGTACAAAGGCTATCAGGTGGCTCCCGCTGAATTGGAATCCATCTT
GCTCCAACACCCCAACATCTTCGACGCAGGTGTCGCAGGTCTTCCCGACGATGACGCCGGTGAACTTCCC
GCCGCCGTTGTTGTTTTGGAGCACGGAAAGACGATGACGGAAAAAGAGATCGTGGATTACGTCGCCAGTC
AAGTAACAACCGCGAAAAAGTTGCGCGGAGGAGTTGTGTTTGTGGACGAAGTACCGAAAGGTCTTACCGG
AAAACTCGACGCAAGAAAAATCAGAGAGATCCTCATAAAGGCCAAGAAGGGCGGAAAGATCGCCGTGTAA
TTCTAGAGTCGGGGCGGCCGGCCGCTTCGAGCAGACATGATAAGATACATTGATGAGTTTGGACAAACCA
CAACTAGAATGCAGTGAAAAAAATGCTTTATTTGTGAAATTTGTGATGCTATTGCTTTATTTGTAACCAT
TATAAGCTGCAATAAACAAGTTAACAACAACAATTGCATTCATTTTATGTTTCAGGTTCAGGGGGAGGTG
TGGGAGGTTTTTTAAAGCAAGTAAAACCTCTACAAATGTGGTAAAATCGATAAGGATCTGGATCCGTCGA
CCGATGCCCTTGAGAGCCTTCAACCCAGTCAGCTCCTTCCGGTGGGCGCGGGGCATGACTATCGTCGCCG
CACTTATGACTGTCTTCTTTATCATGCAACTCGTAGGACAGGTGCCGGCAGCGCTCTTCCGCTTCCTCGC
TCACTGACTCGCTGCGCTCGGTCGTTCGGCTGCGGCGAGCGGTATCAGCTCACTCAAAGGCGGTAATACG
GTTATCCACAGAATCAGGGGATAACGCAGGAAAGAACATGTGAGCAAAAGGCCAGCAAAAGGCCAGGAAC
CGTAAAAAGGCCGCGTTGCTGGCGTTTTTCCATAGGCTCCGCCCCCCTGACGAGCATCACAAAAATCGAC
GCTCAAGTCAGAGGTGGCGAAACCCGACAGGACTATAAAGATACCAGGCGTTTCCCCCTGGAAGCTCCCT
CGTGCGCTCTCCTGTTCCGACCCTGCCGCTTACCGGATACCTGTCCGCCTTTCTCCCTTCGGGAAGCGTG
GCGCTTTCTCATAGCTCACGCTGTAGGTATCTCAGTTCGGTGTAGGTCGTTCGCTCCAAGCTGGGCTGTG
TGCACGAACCCCCCGTTCAGCCCGACCGCTGCGCCTTATCCGGTAACTATCGTCTTGAGTCCAACCCGGT
AAGACACGACTTATCGCCACTGGCAGCAGCCACTGGTAACAGGATTAGCAGAGCGAGGTATGTAGGCGGT
GCTACAGAGTTCTTGAAGTGGTGGCCTAACTACGGCTACACTAGAAGAACAGTATTTGGTATCTGCGCTC
TGCTGAAGCCAGTTACCTTCGGAAAAAGAGTTGGTAGCTCTTGATCCGGCAAACAAACCACCGCTGGTAG
CGGTGGTTTTTTTGTTTGCAAGCAGCAGATTACGCGCAGAAAAAAAGGATCTCAAGAAGATCCTTTGATC
TTTTCTACGGGGTCTGACGCTCAGTGGAACGAAAACTCACGTTAAGGGATTTTGGTCATGAGATTATCAA
AAAGGATCTTCACCTAGATCCTTTTAAATTAAAAATGAAGTTTTAAATCAATCTAAAGTATATATGAGTA
AACTTGGTCTGACAGTTACCAATGCTTAATCAGTGAGGCACCTATCTCAGCGATCTGTCTATTTCGTTCA
TCCATAGTTGCCTGACTCCCCGTCGTGTAGATAACTACGATACGGGAGGGCTTACCATCTGGCCCCAGTG
CTGCAATGATACCGCGAGACCCACGCTCACCGGCTCCAGATTTATCAGCAATAAACCAGCCAGCCGGAAG
GGCCGAGCGCAGAAGTGGTCCTGCAACTTTATCCGCCTCCATCCAGTCTATTAATTGTTGCCGGGAAGCT
AGAGTAAGTAGTTCGCCAGTTAATAGTTTGCGCAACGTTGTTGCCATTGCTACAGGCATCGTGGTGTCAC
GCTCGTCGTTTGGTATGGCTTCATTCAGCTCCGGTTCCCAACGATCAAGGCGAGTTACATGATCCCCCAT
GTTGTGCAAAAAAGCGGTTAGCTCCTTCGGTCCTCCGATCGTTGTCAGAAGTAAGTTGGCCGCAGTGTTA
TCACTCATGGTTATGGCAGCACTGCATAATTCTCTTACTGTCATGCCATCCGTAAGATGCTTTTCTGTGA
CTGGTGAGTACTCAACCAAGTCATTCTGAGAATAGTGTATGCGGCGACCGAGTTGCTCTTGCCCGGCGTC
AATACGGGATAATACCGCGCCACATAGCAGAACTTTAAAAGTGCTCATCATTGGAAAACGTTCTTCGGGG
CGAAAACTCTCAAGGATCTTACCGCTGTTGAGATCCAGTTCGATGTAACCCACTCGTGCACCCAACTGAT
CTTCAGCATCTTTTACTTTCACCAGCGTTTCTGGGTGAGCAAAAACAGGAAGGCAAAATGCCGCAAAAAA
GGGAATAAGGGCGACACGGAAATGTTGAATACTCATACTCTTCCTTTTTCAATATTATTGAAGCATTTAT
CAGGGTTATTGTCTCATGAGCGGATACATATTTGAATGTATTTAGAAAAATAAACAAATAGGGGTTCCGC
GCACATTTCCCCGAAAAGTGCCACCTG
[124 nt withheld, positions 4018-4141]
C
[91 nt withheld, positions 4143-4233]
A
[49 nt withheld, positions 4235-4283]
CCTTTGACGTTGGAGTCCACGTTCTTT
[37 nt withheld, positions 4311-4347]
ACCCTATCTCGGTCTATTCTTTTGATTTATAAGGGATTTTGCCGATTTCGGCCTATTGGTTAAAAAATGA
GCTGATTTAACAAAAATTTAACGCGAATTTTAACAAAATATTAACGCTTACAATTTGCCATTCGCCATTC
AGGCTGCGCAACTGTTGGGAAGGGCGATCGGTGCGGGCCTCTTCGCTATTACGCCAGCCCAAGCTACCAT
GATAAGTAAGTAATATTAAGGTACGGGAGGTACTTGGAGCGGCCGCAATAAAATATCTTTATTTTCATTA
CATCTGTGTGTTGGTTTTTTGTGTGAATCGATAGTACTAACATACGCTCTCCATCAAAACAAAACGAAAC
AAAACAAACTAGCAAAATAGGCTGTCCCCAGTGCAAGTGCAGGTGCCAGAACATTTCTCTATCGATAGGT
ACGCCATGTAGCTGCTCTTCCGTGGACGCGGATGCTTCCTGCCTCATAGCCGGGTCGCCTCCGCGCTAAC
CCCGTTGAACCTTGCAACCAGCCCCTCTAGAGTGTGGAAGAAAGGAGCATCGACCCAGCCTCAGGTTTCA
CTTCTGTTCTAGTTTATCTATCTAACTTAGACCACATGTCTGTGCTTTCAGAAAATTTTCCCATTTTTGA
ATCACTAACAGTACCCTTTATTCTTACTACTGCCAGGGATTCACTATTTTTAAACAGCTCGAGCCTCAGT
GCAAAGGTTTGAAATCATGCTCAACTGTGGCCGGAAGGATTGGGAGAGATCAGTGCTTGATTAACTTTTG
CTCAATATTGGCCGGCCTCAGTTCCTGCAGGAGAATTAATCTGTAGGTTCGAGTAAATTTTGGATCTCGG
CGGATATTGAGCACATTGAGCCCACCCAGACCACCAAGATTTTGCAATCCTTTTCCTCACATTTAAATGG
TACAAATGAATTCATTCCTCCTTACTCAGTGAAAGATCTGCGATCTGCATCTCAATTAGTCAGCAACCAT
AGTCCCGCCCCTAACTCCGCCCATCCCGCCCCTAACTCCGCCCAGTTCCGCCCATTCTCCGCCCCATCGC
TGACTAATTTTTTTTATTTATGCAGAGGCCGAGGCCGCCTCGGCCTCTGAGCTATTCCAGAAGTAGTGAG
GAGGCTTTTTTGGAGGCCTAGGCTTTTGCAAAAAGCTTGG
