>Addgene plasmid #173964 | pGL3-noSV40-humanEC1.45_min1-2_3XCoordinatorMutant | depositor partial sequence | sequence record 337428 | min1-2_3XCoordinatorMutant
GCCATGTAGCTGCTCTTCCGTGGACGCGGATGCTTCCTGCCTCATAGCCGGGTCGCCTCCGCGCTAACCC
CGTTGAACCTTGCAACCAGCCCCTCTAGAGTGTGGAAGAAAGGAGCATCGACCCAGCCTCAGGTTTCACT
TCTGTTCTAGTTTATCTATCTAACTTAGACCACATGTCTGTGCTTTCAGAAAATTTTCCCATTTTTGAAT
CACTAACAGTACCCTTTATTCTTACTACTGCCAGGGATTCACTATTTTTAAACAGCTCGAGCCTCAGTGC
AAAGGTTTGAAATCATGCTCAACTGTGGCCGGAAGGATTGGGAGAGATCAGTGCTTGATTAACTTTTGCT
CAATATTGGCCGGCCTCAGTTCCTGCAGGAGAATTAATCTGTAGGTTCGAGTAAATTTTGGATCTCGGCG
GATATTGAGCACATTGAGCCCACCCAGACCACCAAGATTTTGCAATCCTTTTCCTCACATTTAAATGGTA
CAAATGAATTCATTCCTCCTTACTCAGTGAA
